>Addgene plasmid #170093 | pEcCas8 | addgene full sequence | sequence record 343135 | Addgene NGS Result
TCCGGATATAGTTCCTCCTTTCAGCAAAAAACCCCTCAAGACCCGTTTAGAGGCCCCAAGGGGTTATGCT
AGTTATTGCTCAGCGGTGGCAGCAGCCAACTCAGCTTCCTTTCGGGCTTTGTTAGCAGCCGGATCTCAGT
GGTGGTGGTGGTGGTGACCATTACTAGGCCCGCCCTGCGGTTTGAGTTCACGGAGGTGTTTATACAAGGT
TGCGCGTGCCAGTGCCAAAGTGGAGATAAGTTTTGGATGATGGGCATATGGGGCCACGGACTGGTTAAAC
AACATTTCGCAGAGCTGATGCAACTTATCACGCAAATCGGCTATCACTTCGTCAGCTTGACTGAAGTTGA
CGTTCGCTAAAACATCCGGAATCAGGAGTTCTGACTGTCTATAAAAGTGGCGCTCGGCTGTTTCATGAAC
GCTCACTCCAGCACCTTTAAAATCTTTGTTTTTGAACCCTTCGGCAAAGGTGTACAGCGCTTTACGAAGT
GCAGTTTTATAGCCCAATCCGACTGTTACGATTTCATTAATCACATTACCATATTGCTGCCAACCTTGAT
TAAACATCAGCACATCGTGGCGACGTTCAAGGATGGATGCTTGATTATTCCTGTAGCCACCCATAATCAG
CTCCAGGGGACTCTGCGGTGCAATATTCCGGAACTGATTCACTACTGCTGCCACGCGGTTGCCGTTCTCG
TTCTGAATAATTTTATCTACAACTACGCGGCTAATCTGGGTCCAAGAAGGTGCAGAAGTCGTAAATGCCA
GGAACTTTTCCTCTACTTCTCCTTTTTTTACGGTGACCAGACACGGCGAATGTGGATGCGGCCACAAGCC
ATTAACAGTGAAGGTGAATTTTTCTTTAAGAAATCCAGTGTACCGTAAATTAGACTCCTGGCCGCAGCAG
CTGCATTTGCCTATACCAATAGGGTCACATAACTCGATATGTGCAGGCTGCCAAAATAGACCCCGTACAA
ATCCAATGCTTGAGGCTGGGATTGATTCGTTTGACTTAATCGGTTTAATCCATGTGGGTTGGTTCTCGGT
ATGAGATTCATTAGGGAACTGTTTCTGCAGGCGGGGCAGTGTCAGTACATTAAGGAGCACTGTGGACCTG
AGATCAATCCCTCTGACAAATGTTGTAACCGGTGTACCACCTCGCAGCCCTGATTTGAAGCCACCTCCAA
AGCCCGGCGCCTGATTAGCTTGATTGAATAACGCAATCGCCGTACAGCCACCACACAGCGCCTCTCCTTG
ACCCGGCTGGTTCACAAACGCGCAGTTCGTTGCGCCTGACACGCCTGCTAATAGTTTTTCCATTGGGGTG
ACGTCGTTTGCTTTCACCCCTTTCGTCTGCATAAAGGGGTGCTCGGCATGATTTAAGTAAAACATGTCTA
TCCAAGGCGCAATTAACTGTTGAAACTCATCCTCTGTTAAGGGATTCATGATACGGTGACGGAACTCGAC
ATCATCTTTGGCCGGTGCAATAATCTGTCCGATGCAAACTAATAGGGCCAGTGCCGCGAGCTCCATATCA
TCGCGTGGCAGTGACAGGCGCCACTGATCTCGGCTGCAGTATAAGCTCTGCAGGTTAATAATCTGTACTT
TTCCGCCATTCCGTGGGCGCACCGGAATCCAATTATCAATTAACAGATTCATAAAAAAACCTCCTTAACG
GCTACTAGAGGGGAATTGTTATCCGCTCACAATTCCCCTATAGTGAGTCGTATTAATTTCGCGGGATCGA
GATCTCGATCCTCTACGCCGGACGCATCGTGGCCGGCATCACCGGCGCCACAGGTGCGGTTGCTGGCGCC
TATATCGCCGACATCACCGATGGGGAAGATCGGGCTCGCCACTTCGGGCTCATGAGCGCTTGTTTCGGCG
TGGGTATGGTGGCAGGCCCCGTGGCCGGGGGACTGTTGGGCGCCATCTCCTTGCATGCACCATTCCTTGC
GGCGGCGGTGCTCAACGGCCTCAACCTACTACTGGGCTGCTTCCTAATGCAGGAGTCGCATAAGGGAGAG
CGTCGAGATCCCGGACACCATCGAATGGCGCAAAACCTTTCGCGGTATGGCATGATAGCGCCCGGAAGAG
AGTCAATTCAGGGTGGTGAATGTGAAACCAGTAACGTTATACGATGTCGCAGAGTATGCCGGTGTCTCTT
ATCAGACCGTTTCCCGCGTGGTGAACCAGGCCAGCCACGTTTCTGCGAAAACGCGGGAAAAAGTGGAAGC
GGCGATGGCGGAGCTGAATTACATTCCCAACCGCGTGGCACAACAACTGGCGGGCAAACAGTCGTTGCTG
ATTGGCGTTGCCACCTCCAGTCTGGCCCTGCACGCGCCGTCGCAAATTGTCGCGGCGATTAAATCTCGCG
CCGATCAACTGGGTGCCAGCGTGGTGGTGTCGATGGTAGAACGAAGCGGCGTCGAAGCCTGTAAAGCGGC
GGTGCACAATCTTCTCGCGCAACGCGTCAGTGGGCTGATCATTAACTATCCGCTGGATGACCAGGATGCC
ATTGCTGTGGAAGCTGCCTGCACTAATGTTCCGGCGTTATTTCTTGATGTCTCTGACCAGACACCCATCA
ACAGTATTATTTTCTCCCATGAAGACGGTACGCGACTGGGCGTGGAGCATCTGGTCGCATTGGGTCACCA
GCAAATCGCGCTGTTAGCGGGCCCATTAAGTTCTGTCTCGGCGCGTCTGCGTCTGGCTGGCTGGCATAAA
TATCTCACTCGCAATCAAATTCAGCCGATAGCGGAACGGGAAGGCGACTGGAGTGCCATGTCCGGTTTTC
AACAAACCATGCAAATGCTGAATGAGGGCATCGTTCCCACTGCGATGCTGGTTGCCAACGATCAGATGGC
GCTGGGCGCAATGCGCGCCATTACCGAGTCCGGGCTGCGCGTTGGTGCGGATATCTCGGTAGTGGGATAC
GACGATACCGAAGACAGCTCATGTTATATCCCGCCGTTAACCACCATCAAACAGGATTTTCGCCTGCTGG
GGCAAACCAGCGTGGACCGCTTGCTGCAACTCTCTCAGGGCCAGGCGGTGAAGGGCAATCAGCTGTTGCC
CGTCTCACTGGTGAAAAGAAAAACCACCCTGGCGCCCAATACGCAAACCGCCTCTCCCCGCGCGTTGGCC
GATTCATTAATGCAGCTGGCACGACAGGTTTCCCGACTGGAAAGCGGGCAGTGAGCGCAACGCAATTAAT
GTAAGTTAGCTCACTCATTAGGCACCGGGATCTCGACCGATGCCCTTGAGAGCCTTCAACCCAGTCAGCT
CCTTCCGGTGGGCGCGGGGCATGACTATCGTCGCCGCACTTATGACTGTCTTCTTTATCATGCAACTCGT
AGGACAGGTGCCGGCAGCGCTCTGGGTCATTTTCGGCGAGGACCGCTTTCGCTGGAGCGCGACGATGATC
GGCCTGTCGCTTGCGGTATTCGGAATCTTGCACGCCCTCGCTCAAGCCTTCGTCACTGGTCCCGCCACCA
AACGTTTCGGCGAGAAGCAGGCCATTATCGCCGGCATGGCGGCCCCACGGGTGCGCATGATCGTGCTCCT
GTCGTTGAGGACCCGGCTAGGCTGGCGGGGTTGCCTTACTGGTTAGCAGAATGAATCACCGATACGCGAG
CGAACGTGAAGCGACTGCTGCTGCAAAACGTCTGCGACCTGAGCAACAACATGAATGGTCTTCGGTTTCC
GTGTTTCGTAAAGTCTGGAAACGCGGAAGTCAGCGCCCTGCACCATTATGTTCCGGATCTGCATCGCAGG
ATGCTGCTGGCTACCCTGTGGAACACCTACATCTGTATTAACGAAGCGCTGGCATTGACCCTGAGTGATT
TTTCTCTGGTCCCGCCGCATCCATACCGCCAGTTGTTTACCCTCACAACGTTCCAGTAACCGGGCATGTT
CATCATCAGTAACCCGTATCGTGAGCATCCTCTCTCGTTTCATCGGTATCATTACCCCCATGAACAGAAA
TCCCCCTTACACGGAGGCATCAGTGACCAAACAGGAAAAAACCGCCCTTAACATGGCCCGCTTTATCAGA
AGCCAGACATTAACGCTTCTGGAGAAACTCAACGAGCTGGACGCGGATGAACAGGCAGACATCTGTGAAT
CGCTTCACGACCACGCTGATGAGCTTTACCGCAGCTGCCTCGCGCGTTTCGGTGATGACGGTGAAAACCT
CTGACACATGCAGCTCCCGGAGACGGTCACAGCTTGTCTGTAAGCGGATGCCGGGAGCAGACAAGCCCGT
CAGGGCGCGTCAGCGGGTGTTGGCGGGTGTCGGGGCGCAGCCATGACCCAGTCACGTAGCGATAGCGGAG
TGTATACTGGCTTAACTATGCGGCATCAGAGCAGATTGTACTGAGAGTGCACCATTGCGGTGTGAAATAC
CGCACAGATGCGTAAGGAGAAAATACCGCATCAGGCGCTCTTCCGCTTCCTCGCTCACTGACTCGCTGCG
CTCGGTCGTTCGGCTGCGGCGAGCGGTATCAGCTCACTCAAAGGCGGTAATACGGTTATCCACAGAATCA
GGGGATAACGCAGGAAAGAACATGTGAGCAAAAGGCCAGCAAAAGGCCAGGAACCGTAAAAAGGCCGCGT
TGCTGGCGTTTTTCCATAGGCTCCGCCCCCCTGACGAGCATCACAAAAATCGACGCTCAAGTCAGAGGTG
GCGAAACCCGACAGGACTATAAAGATACCAGGCGTTTCCCCCTGGAAGCTCCCTCGTGCGCTCTCCTGTT
CCGACCCTGCCGCTTACCGGATACCTGTCCGCCTTTCTCCCTTCGGGAAGCGTGGCGCTTTCTCATAGCT
CACGCTGTAGGTATCTCAGTTCGGTGTAGGTCGTTCGCTCCAAGCTGGGCTGTGTGCACGAACCCCCCGT
TCAGCCCGACCGCTGCGCCTTATCCGGTAACTATCGTCTTGAGTCCAACCCGGTAAGACACGACTTATCG
CCACTGGCAGCAGCCACTGGTAACAGGATTAGCAGAGCGAGGTATGTAGGCGGTGCTACAGAGTTCTTGA
AGTGGTGGCCTAACTACGGCTACACTAGAAGGACAGTATTTGGTATCTGCGCTCTGCTGAAGCCAGTTAC
CTTCGGAAAAAGAGTTGGTAGCTCTTGATCCGGCAAACAAACCACCGCTGGTAGCGGTGGTTTTTTTGTT
TGCAAGCAGCAGATTACGCGCAGAAAAAAAGGATCTCAAGAAGATCCTTTGATCTTTTCTACGGGGTCTG
ACGCTCAGTGGAACGAAAACTCACGTTAAGGGATTTTGGTCATGAACAATAAAACTGTCTGCTTACATAA
ACAGTAATACAAGGGGTGTTATGAGCCATATTCAACGGGAAACGTCTTGCTCTAGGCCGCGATTAAATTC
CAACATGGATGCTGATTTATATGGGTATAAATGGGCTCGCGATAATGTCGGGCAATCAGGTGCGACAATC
TATCGATTGTATGGGAAGCCCGATGCGCCAGAGTTGTTTCTGAAACATGGCAAAGGTAGCGTTGCCAATG
ATGTTACAGATGAGATGGTCAGACTAAACTGGCTGACGGAATTTATGCCTCTTCCGACCATCAAGCATTT
TATCCGTACTCCTGATGATGCATGGTTACTCACCACTGCGATCCCCGGGAAAACAGCATTCCAGGTATTA
GAAGAATATCCTGATTCAGGTGAAAATATTGTTGATGCGCTGGCAGTGTTCCTGCGCCGGTTGCATTCGA
TTCCTGTTTGTAATTGTCCTTTTAACAGCGATCGCGTATTTCGTCTCGCTCAGGCGCAATCACGAATGAA
TAACGGTTTGGTTGATGCGAGTGATTTTGATGACGAGCGTAATGGCTGGCCTGTTGAACAAGTCTGGAAA
GAAATGCATAAACTTTTGCCATTCTCACCGGATTCAGTCGTCACTCATGGTGATTTCTCACTTGATAACC
TTATTTTTGACGAGGGGAAATTAATAGGTTGTATTGATGTTGGACGAGTCGGAATCGCAGACCGATACCA
GGATCTTGCCATCCTATGGAACTGCCTCGGTGAGTTTTCTCCTTCATTACAGAAACGGCTTTTTCAAAAA
TATGGTATTGATAATCCTGATATGAATAAATTGCAGTTTCATTTGATGCTCGATGAGTTTTTCTAAGAAT
TAATTCATGAGCGGATACATATTTGAATGTATTTAGAAAAATAAACAAATAGGGGTTCCGCGCACATTTC
CCCGAAAAGTGCCACCTAAATTGTAAGCGTTAATATTTTGTTAAAATTCGCGTTAAATTTTTGTTAAATC
AGCTCATTTTTTAACCAATAGGCCGAAATCGGCAAAATCCCTTATAAATCAAAAGAATAGACCGAGATAG
GGT
[37 nt withheld, positions 6374-6410]
AAAGAACGTGGACTCCAACGTCAAAGG
[49 nt withheld, positions 6438-6486]
T
[91 nt withheld, positions 6488-6578]
G
[124 nt withheld, positions 6580-6703]
CCCATTCGCCAA
Features (pLannotate 1.2.2; 18 found; start..end, strand, type, name):
     25..72      -  terminator     T7 terminator: transcription terminator for bacteriophage T7 RNA polymerase
     80..129     -  CDS            SET1 (fragment): solubility-enhancement tag derived from T7 phage gene 10B
    139..156     -  CDS            9xHis (fragment): 9xHis affinity tag
    157..1662    -  CDS            casA: CSE1_ECOLI - Also known as cse1, ygcL. Experimental evidence at protein level: Swiss-Prot protein existence level 1. A component of Cascade, which participates in CRISPR interference, the third stage of CRISPR immunity. Cascade binds both crRNA and in a sequence-specific manner negatively supercoiled dsDNA target. This leads to the formation of an R-loop in which the crRNA binds the target DNA, displacing the noncomplementary strand. Cas3 is recruited to Cascade, probably via interactions with CasA, nicks target DNA and then unwinds and cleaves the target, leading to DNA degradation and invade
   1692..1716    -  protein_bind   lac operator: The lac repressor binds to the lac operator to inhibit transcription in E. coli. This inhibition can be relieved by adding lactose or isopropyl-β-D-thiogalactopyranoside (IPTG). lac repressor encoded by lacI
   1717..1735    -  promoter       T7 promoter: promoter for bacteriophage T7 RNA polymerase
   1757..2036    +  CDS            TcR (fragment): tetracycline efflux protein; tet; confers resistance to tetracycline
   2044..2121    +  promoter       lacI promoter: lacI
   2122..3204    +  CDS            lacI: lac repressor; lacI; The lac repressor binds to the lac operator to inhibit transcription in E. coli. This inhibition can be relieved by adding lactose or isopropyl-β-D-thiogalactopyranoside (IPTG).
   3217..3238    +  protein_bind   CAP binding site: CAP binding activates transcription in the presence of cAMP. E. coli catabolite activator protein
   3253..3544    +  CDS            TcR (fragment): tetracycline efflux protein; tet; confers resistance to tetracycline
   3616..3996    -  CDS            YPB1_ECOLX: Protein predicted: Swiss-Prot protein existence level 4. From Escherichia coli.
   4013..4204    +  CDS            rop: Rop protein, which maintains plasmids at low copy number; rop
   4306..4445    +  misc_feature   bom: basis of mobility region from pBR322
   4631..5219    -  rep_origin     ori: high-copy-number ColE1/pMB1/pBR322/pUC origin of replication
   5341..6156    +  CDS            KanR: aminoglycoside phosphotransferase; aph(3')-Ia; confers resistance to kanamycin in bacteria or G418 (Geneticin®) in eukaryotes
   6165..6222    -  promoter       AmpR promoter (fragment): bla
   6275..6703    -  rep_origin     f1 ori (sequence partly withheld): f1 bacteriophage origin of replication; arrow indicates direction of (+) strand synthesis
