[The description below was written by a language model from this plasmid's Addgene catalogue record and pLannotate feature annotations shown in this document.]
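Description:
pEcCas8 is a bacterial expression plasmid built on the pET28b backbone that produces the Escherichia coli type I-E Cas8 protein, annotated in the sequence as casA (also known as Cse1). This is the large subunit of the Cascade surveillance complex, which binds crRNA, recognises double-stranded DNA targets through R-loop formation and helps recruit the Cas3 nuclease. The roughly 1.5 kb coding sequence was inserted by Gibson cloning downstream of a T7 promoter with an adjacent lac operator and is followed by a T7 terminator. Transcription therefore depends on T7 RNA polymerase and is held in check by the lac repressor, which the plasmid supplies from its own lacI gene and promoter. The reading frame continues into a backbone-encoded C-terminal His tag. The automated annotation labels this a partial 9xHis match and also flags a short downstream fragment resembling a T7 gene 10-derived solubility tag, which is probably residual backbone sequence rather than a deliberate fusion.

The plasmid replicates through a pBR322/ColE1-type origin accompanied by rop and the bom region, consistent with the low copy number listed in the catalogue entry. It is selected with kanamycin through an aminoglycoside phosphotransferase gene. An f1 origin is also present, and the tetracycline-resistance fragments and small predicted ORF are non-functional remnants typical of pET vectors. The associated publication describes a cell-free transcription-translation (TXTL) assay for rapidly determining PAM preferences of CRISPR-Cas systems with multi-protein effector complexes. This suggests the construct supplies the Cas8 subunit alongside separately expressed Cascade components. The sequenced record is a few bases shorter than the stated total size of about 6.7 kb.
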