Addgene plasmid #170093: pEcCas8
Purpose: expresses E. coli type I-E Cas8
Depositing lab: Chase Beisel. Depositing organization: Helmholtz-Zentrum fuer Infektionsforschung (HZI). Publication: A TXTL-Based Assay to Rapidly Identify PAMs for CRISPR-Cas Systems with Multi-Protein Effector Complexes. Wimmer F, Englert F, Beisel CL. Methods Mol Biol. 2022;2433:391-411. doi: 10.1007/978-1-0716-1998-8_24. PubMed 34985758.
Backbone
  Vector backbone: pET28b
  Backbone size w/o insert (bp): 5214
  Total vector size (bp): 6720
  Vector type: Bacterial Expression
Growth in bacteria
  Bacterial resistance: Kanamycin, 50 μg/mL
  Growth temperature: 37°C
  Growth strain: Top10
  Copy number: Low Copy
Gene/Insert
  Gene/Insert name: E. coli type I-E Cas8
  Species: E. coli
  Insert size (bp): 1506
  Promoter: T7
  Tag / fusion protein: His (C terminal on backbone)
  Cloning method: Gibson Cloning
  Sequencing primers: 5′ gagatctcgatcccgcga
Resource information
  A portion of this plasmid was derived from a plasmid made by: U.S. Department of Energy Joint Genome Institute
Terms and licenses: Academic/Nonprofit Terms; Industry Terms: Not Available to Industry
Depositor comments: If used in a publication, please acknowledge that the plasmid pEcCas8 was generated by U.S. Department of Energy Joint Genome Institute, a DOE Office of Science User Facility. The associated work was supported by the Office of Science of the U.S. Department of Energy under Contract No. DE-AC02-05CH11231.
How to cite: pEcCas8 was a gift from Chase Beisel (Addgene plasmid # 170093 ; http://n2t.net/addgene:170093 ; RRID:Addgene_170093)
